>Addgene plasmid #149050 | pGBW-m4046366 | addgene full sequence | sequence record 297879 | Ginkgo NGS Result
GCGGCCGCTTGCTATATTGAAGTACGGATTAGAAGCCGCCGAGCGGGCGACAGCCCTCCGACGGAAGACT
CTCCTCCGTGCGTCCTCGTCTTCACCGGTCGCGTTCCTGAAACGCAGATGTGCCTCGCGCCGCACTGCTC
CGAACAATAAAGATTCTACAATACTAGCTTTTATGGTTATGAAGAGGAAAAATTGGCAGTAACCTGGCCC
CACAAACCTTCAAATTAACGAATCAAATTAACAACCATAGGATGATAATGCGATTAGTTTTTTAGCCTTA
TTTCTGGGGTAATTAATCAGCGAAGCGATGATTTTTGATCTATTAACAGATATATAAATGGAAAAGCTGC
ATAACCACTTTAACTAATACTTTCAACATTTTCAGTTTGTATTACTTCTTATTCAAATGTCATAAAAGTA
TCAACAAAAAATTGTTAATATACCTCTATACTTTAACGTCAAGGAGAAAAAACTATAATG
[918 nt withheld, positions 481-1398]
CTCGTGCCGAGAGGTTCTAAAATCGAGGAAGGTAAGCTAGTCATTTGGATAAATGGAGATAAGGGTTACA
ACGGTTTGGCAGAAGTAGGCAAGAAATTTGAAAAGGACACAGGTATCAAGGTGACGGTTGAACATCCAGA
CAAGTTAGAAGAAAAATTCCCTCAAGTTGCTGCTACTGGTGATGGTCCCGACATTATTTTCTGGGCCCAC
GATCGTTTTGGTGGATATGCTCAGTCAGGTTTGCTGGCTGAGATCACCCCAGACAAGGCCTTCCAAGATA
AATTGTACCCATTCACTTGGGATGCTGTCAGATACAACGGTAAGCTTATAGCATATCCAATTGCTGTTGA
AGCCTTATCGTTGATCTACAATAAGGACTTGTTACCTAACCCACCAAAGACATGGGAAGAAATTCCAGCT
TTGGATAAAGAGCTAAAGGCCAAGGGAAAAAGCGCTTTGATGTTTAACTTACAAGAACCTTATTTCACCT
GGCCATTAATCGCTGCTGACGGTGGTTACGCATTTAAATACGAAAACGGTAAGTATGACATTAAGGATGT
CGGCGTTGATAATGCTGGTGCAAAGGCTGGTTTGACCTTCTTGGTTGATTTAATAAAGAATAAACACATG
AACGCTGACACTGACTACTCTATCGCCGAAGCCGCTTTCAACAAGGGTGAAACTGCTATGACCATAAATG
GTCCATGGGCCTGGAGTAACATTGATACTTCTAAAGTAAACTATGGTGTCACTGTTTTGCCTACATTCAA
AGGCCAACCATCCAAGCCCTTTGTCGGTGTTCTATCCGCTGGCATCAATGCTGCTTCTCCAAACAAGGAG
CTAGCTAAAGAATTTTTGGAAAATTACTTGTTAACTGACGAAGGTTTGGAGGCCGTTAACAAGGACAAGC
CATTGGGTGCTGTCGCTTTGAAATCTTACGAAGAAGAATTGGCTAAGGATCCCAGAATTGCCGCTACCAT
GGAGAACGCCCAAAAGGGTGAAATTATGCCAAACATCCCACAAATGTCAGCCTTCTGGTACGCAGTTAGG
ACTGCCGTGATTAATGCTGCTTCCGGTAGACAAACCGTCGACGAAGCATTAAAAGATGCTCAAACGTAAA
CAGGCCCCTTTTCCTTTGTCGATATCATGTAATTAGTTATGTCACGCTTACATTCACGCCCTCCTCCCAC
ATCCGCTCTAACCGAAAAGGAAGGAGTTAGACAACCTGAAGTCTAGGTCCCTATTTATTTTTTTTAATAG
TTATGTTAGTATTAAGAACGTTATTTATATTTCAAATTTTTCTTTTTTTTCTGTACAAAGCGGCCGCCGA
ACCACTAGTGCACTGCAGTACACGGTTTCCTTGAAATTTTTTTGATTCGGTAATCTCCGAACAGAAGGAA
GAACGAAGGAAGGAGCACAGACTTAGATTGGTATATATACGCATATGTAGTGTTGAAGAAACATGAAATT
GCCCAGTATTCTTAACCCAACTGCACAGAACAAAAACGTGCAGGAAACGAAGATAAATCATGTCGAAAGC
TACATATAAGGAACGTGCTGCTACTCATCCTAGTCCTGTTGCTGCCAAGCTATTTAATATCATGCACGAA
AAGCAAACAAACTTGTGTGCTTCATTGGATGTTCGTACCACCAAGGAATTACTGGAGTTAGTTGAAGCAT
TAGGTCCCAAAATTTGTTTACTAAAAACACATGTGGATATCTTGACTGATTTTTCCATGGAGGGCACAGT
TAAGCCGCTAAAGGCATTATCCGCCAAGTACAATTTTTTACTCTTCGAGGACAGAAAATTTGCTGACATT
GGTAATACAGTCAAATTGCAGTACTCTGCGGGTGTATACAGAATAGCAGAATGGGCAGACATTACGAATG
CACACGGTGTGGTGGGCCCAGGTATTGTTAGCGGTTTGAAGCAGGCGGCAGAAGAAGTAACAAAGGAACC
TAGAGGCCTTTTGATGTTAGCAGAATTGTCATGCAAGGGCTCCCTATCTACTGGAGAATATACTAAGGGT
ACTGTTGACATTGCGAAGAGCGACAAAGATTTTGTTATCGGCTTTATTGCTCAAAGAGACATGGGTGGAA
GAGATGAAGGTTACGATTGGTTGATTATGACACCCGGTGTGGGTTTAGATGACAAGGGAGATGCATTGGG
TCAACAGTATAGAACCGTGGATGATGTGGTTTCTACAGGATCTGACATTATTATTGTTGGAAGAGGACTA
TTTGCAAAGGGAAGGGATGCTAAGGTAGAGGGTGAACGTTACAGAAAAGCAGGCTGGGAAGCATATTTGA
GAAGATGCGGCCAGCAAAACTAAAAAACTGTATTATAAGTAAATGCATGTATACTAAACTCACAAATTAG
AGCTTCAATTTAATTATATCAGTTATTACCCGAGTAACGAAGCATCTGTGCTTCATTTTGTAGAACAAAA
ATGCAACGCGAGAGCGCTAATTTTTCAAACAAAGAATCTGAGCTGCATTTTTACAGAACAGAAATGCAAC
GCGAAAGCGCTATTTTACCAACGAAGAATCTGTGCTTCATTTTTGTAAAACAAAAATGCAACGCGAGAGC
GCTAATTTTTCAAACAAAGAATCTGAGCTGCATTTTTACAGAACAGAAATGCAACGCGAGAGCGCTATTT
TACCAACAAAGAATCTATACTTCTTTTTTGTTCTACAAAAATGCATCCCGAGAGCGCTATTTTTCTAACA
AAGCATCTTAGATTACTTTTTTTCTCCTTTGTGCGCTCTATAATGCAGTCTCTTGATAACTTTTTGCACT
GTAGGTCCGTTAAGGTTAGAAGAAGGCTACTTTGGTGTCTATTTTCTCTTCCATAAAAAAAGCCTGACTC
CACTTCCCGCGTTTACTGATTACTAGCGAAGCTGCGGGTGCATTTTTTCAAGATAAAGGCATCCCCGATT
ATATTCTATACCGATGTGGATTGCGCATACTTTGTGAACAGAAAGTGATAGCGTTGATGATTCTTCATTG
GTCAGAAAATTATGAACGGTTTCTTCTATTTTGTCTCTATATACTACGTATAGGAAATGTTTACATTTTC
GTATTGTTTTCGATTCACTCTATGAATAGTTCTTACTACAATTTTTTTGTCTAAAGAGTAATACTAGAGA
TAAACATAAAAAATGTAGAGGTCGAGTTTAGATGCAAGTTCAAGGAGCGAAAGGTGGATGGGTAGGTTAT
ATAGGGATATAGCACAGAGATATATAGCAAAGAGATACTTTTGAGCAATGTTTGTGGAAGCGGTATTCGC
AATATTTTAGTAGCTCGTTACAGTCCGGTGCGTTTTTGGTTTTTTGAAAGTGCGTCATCAGAGCGCTTTT
GGTTTTCAAAAGCGCTCTGAAGTTCCTATACTTTCTAGCTAGAGAATAGGAACTTCCCGAGCGGCCGCGT
GTTACAAGCTTGACTCCAGCGTAACTGGACTGCAATCAACTCACTGGCTCACCTTCACGGGTGGGCCTTT
CTTCGGTAGAAAATCAAAGGATCTTCTTGAGATCCTTTTTTTCTGCGCGTAATCTGCTGCTTGCAAACAA
AAAAACCACCGCTACCAGCGGTGGTTTGTTTGCCGGATCAAGAGCTACCAACTCTTTTTCCGAGGTAACT
GGCTTCAGCAGAGCGCAGATACCAAATACTGTTCTTCTAGTGTAGCCGTAGTTAGGCCACCACTTCAAGA
ACTCTGTAGCACCGCCTACATACCTCGCTCTGCTAATCCTGTTACCAGTGGCTGCTGCCAGTGGCGATAA
GTCGTGTCTTACCGGGTTGGACTCAAGACGATAGTTACCGGATAAGGCGCAGCGGTCGGGCTGAACGGGG
GGTTCGTGCACACAGCCCAGCTTGGAGCGAACGACCTACACCGAACTGAGATACCTACAGCGTGAGCTAT
GAGAAAGCGCCACGCTTCCCGAAGGGAGAAAGGCGGACAGGTATCCGGTAAGCGGCAGGGTCGGAACAGG
AGAGCGCACGAGGGAGCTTCCAGGGGTAAACGCCTGGTATCTTTATAGTCCTGTCGGGTTTCGCCACCTC
TGACTTGAGCATCGATTTTTGTGATGCTCGTCAGGGGGGCGGAGCCTATGGAAAAACGCCAGCAACGCAG
AAAGGCCCACCCGAAGGTGAGCCAGGTGATTACATTTGGGCCCTCATCAGAGGTTTTCACCGTCATCACC
GAAACGCGCGAGGCAGCTGCGGTAAAGCTCATCAGCGTGGTCGTGAAGCGATTCACAGATGTCTGCCTGT
TCATCCGCGTCCAGCTCGTTGAGTTTCTCCAGAAGCGTTAATGTCTGGCTTCTGATAAAGCGGGCCATGT
TAAGGGCGGTTTTTTCCTGTTTGGTCACTTACCAATGCTTAATCAGTGAGGCACCTATCTCAGCGATCTG
TCTATTTCGTTCATCCATAGTTGCCTGACTCCCCGTCGTGTAGATAACTACGATGCGGGAGGGCTTACCA
TCTGGCCCCAGTGCTGCAATGATACCGCGAGACCCACGCTCACCGGCTCCAGATTTATCAGCAATAAACC
AGCCAGCCGGGAGGGCCGAGCGCAGAAGTGATCCTGCAACTTTATCCGCCTCCATCCAGTCTATTAATTG
TTGCCGGGAAGCTAGAGTAAGTAGTTCGCCAGTTAATAGTTTGCGCAACGTTGTTGCCATTGCTACAGGC
ATCGTGGTGTCACGCTCGTCGTTTGGTATGGCTTCATTCAGCTCCGGTTCCCAACGATCAAGGCGAGTTA
CATGATCCCCCATGTTGTGCAAAAAAGCGGTTAGCTCCTTCGGTCCTCCGATCGTTGCCAGAAGTAAGTT
GGCCGCAGTGTTATCACTCATGGTTATGGCAGCACTGCATAATTCTCTTACTGTCATGCCATCCGTGAGA
TGCTTTTCTGTGACTGGTGAGTACTCAACCAAGTCATTCTGAGAATAGTGTATGCGGCGACCGAGTTGCT
CTTGCCCGGCGTCAATACGGGATAATACCGCGCCACATAGCAGAACTTTAAAAGTGCTCATCATTGGAAA
ACGTTCTTCGGGGCGTAAACTCTCAAGGATCTTACCGCTGTTGAGATCCAGTTCGATGTAACCCACTCGT
GCACCCAACTGATCTTCAGCATCTTTTACTTTCACCAGCGTTTCTGGGTGAGCAAAAACAGGAAGGCAAA
ATGCCGCAAAAAAGGGAATAAGGGCGACACGGAAATGTTGAATACTCATTTTAGCTTCCTTAGCTCCTGA
AAATCTCGATAACTCAAAAAATACGCCCGGTAGTGATCTTATTTCATTATGGTGAAAGTTGGAACCTCTT
ACGTGCCGATCAAGTCAAAAGCCTCCGGTCGGAGGCTTTTGACTTTCTGCTATGGAGGTCAGGTATGATT
TAAATGGTCAGTTAGA
Features (pLannotate 1.2.2; 14 found; start..end, strand, type, name):
     25..466     +  promoter       GAL1 promoter: S. cerevisiae GAL1; inducible promoter, regulated by Gal4
    475..1398    +  CDS            R1A_SARS2 (fragment) (sequence partly withheld): Experimental evidence at protein level: Swiss-Prot protein existence level 1. [Non-structural protein 10]: Plays a pivotal role in viral transcription by stimulating both nsp14 3'-5' exoribonuclease and nsp16 2'-O-methyltransferase activities. Therefore plays an essential role in viral mRNAs cap methylation. From Severe acute respiratory syndrome coronavirus 2 (2019-nCoV) (SARS-CoV-2).
   1414..2514    +  CDS            malE (fragment): MALE_ECO57 - Experimental evidence at protein level: Swiss-Prot protein existence level 1. Part of the ABC transporter complex MalEFGK involved in maltose/maltodextrin import. Binds maltose and higher maltodextrins. From Escherichia coli O157:H7.
   2543..2715    +  terminator     CYC1 terminator (fragment): S. cerevisiae CYC1; transcription terminator for CYC1
   2751..2927    +  promoter       URA3 promoter (fragment): S. cerevisiae URA3
   2928..3731    +  CDS            URA3: orotidine-5'-phosphate decarboxylase, required for uracil biosynthesis; S. cerevisiae URA3; yeast auxotrophic marker, counterselectable with 5-fluoroorotic acid (5-FOA)
   3814..4796    -  rep_origin     2μ ori: yeast 2μ plasmid origin of replication
   4874..4903    +  terminator     T3Te terminator: phage T3 early transcription terminator
   4925..5512    +  rep_origin     ori: high-copy-number ColE1/pMB1/pBR322/pUC origin of replication
   5524..5551    -  terminator     T7Te terminator: phage T7 early transcription terminator
   5575..5766    -  CDS            rop: Rop protein, which maintains plasmids at low copy number; rop
   5767..6627    -  CDS            AmpR: β-lactamase; bla; confers resistance to ampicillin, carbenicillin, and related antibiotics
   6628..6730    -  promoter       cat promoter: promoter of the E. coli cat gene encoding chloramphenicol acetyltransferase
   6731..6762    -  terminator     tonB terminator: bidirectional E. coli tonB-P14 transcription terminator
