[The description below was written by a language model from this plasmid's Addgene catalogue record and pLannotate feature annotations shown in this document.]
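Description:
pGBW-m4046366 is a yeast episomal expression plasmid for producing the SARS-CoV-2 3C-like proteinase (the main protease, processed from the ORF1ab polyprotein) in Saccharomyces cerevisiae. It is an E. coli–yeast shuttle vector. In bacteria it replicates from a high-copy ColE1/pUC-type origin and is selected with ampicillin through a β-lactamase gene, which the annotation places downstream of a cat promoter. A short rop-annotated segment lies next to AmpR, and phage T3Te and T7Te terminators and a tonB terminator insulate the bacterial elements. In yeast, the 2μ origin maintains the plasmid at multiple copies. The URA3 marker allows selection in uracil auxotrophs and can be counterselected with 5-FOA.

The expression cassette is driven by the galactose-inducible, Gal4-regulated GAL1 promoter and ends at a CYC1 terminator. The protease coding sequence was made by gene synthesis and recoded for S. cerevisiae codon usage ("recode 1"). The automated annotation matches it to a fragment of the SARS-CoV-2 replicase polyprotein 1a. The functional text attached to that hit concerns nsp10, but this is generic polyprotein-entry text and does not describe the insert. Directly downstream is an E. coli malE fragment, so the protease carries a C-terminal maltose-binding protein fusion, and the record states that the tag can be removed through a thrombin cleavage site. MBP is commonly used to aid solubility and allow amylose affinity purification.

The stated purpose is yeast expression of the viral protease, which fits inducible production for purification or functional study. The full sequence comes from depositor NGS, which is noted as possibly not covering the entire plasmid. Its 6,804 nt length also exceeds the sum of the listed backbone and insert sizes.
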