Addgene plasmid #149050: pGBW-m4046366
Purpose: Yeast Expression plasmid for SARS-CoV-2 3C-like proteinase
Depositing lab: Ginkgo Bioworks & Benjie Chen. Depositing organization: Ginkgo Bioworks.
Backbone
  Vector backbone: AmpR; 2u URA3
  Backbone size w/o insert (bp): 4078
  Vector type: Yeast Expression
  Selectable markers: URA3
Growth in bacteria
  Bacterial resistance: Ampicillin, 100 μg/mL
  Growth temperature: 37°C
  Growth strain: DH5alpha
  Copy number: High Copy
Gene/Insert
  Gene/Insert name: SARS-CoV-2 3C-like proteinase
  Species: S. cerevisiae (budding yeast); Severe acute respiratory syndrome coronavirus 2
  Insert size (bp): 917
  Mutation: Saccharomyces cerevisiae recode 1
  Entrez Gene: ORF1ab (a.k.a. GU280_gp01)
  Promoter: pGAL1
  Tag / fusion protein: Cleavable thrombin;MBP (C terminal on backbone)
  Cloning method: Unknown
Resource information
  A portion of this plasmid was derived from a plasmid made by: GinkgoBioworks
Depositor comments: NCBI Reference Sequence: YP_009725301.1. Created by gene synthesis with Not1 site. NGS used for QC was performed by Ginkgo and may not fully cover the entire plasmid.
How to cite: pGBW-m4046366 was a gift from Ginkgo Bioworks & Benjie Chen (Addgene plasmid # 149050 ; http://n2t.net/addgene:149050 ; RRID:Addgene_149050)
